>Addgene plasmid #169123 | His-SUMO- flag-hDDI2-D252N_pET11a | addgene full sequence | sequence record 332851 | Addgene NGS Result
TAATACGACTCACTATAGGGGAATTGTGAGCGGATAACAATTCCCCTCTAGAAATAATTTTGTTTAACTT
TAAGAAGGAGATATACATATGGGCAGCAGCCATCACCATCACCATCACGGTAGCGGTCTGGTTCCGCGTG
GCAGCGCGAGCATGAGCGACAGCGAAGTTAATCAAGAGGCGAAGCCGGAAGTGAAACCGGAAGTTAAGCC
GGAAACCCACATTAACCTGAAAGTGAGCGATGGCAGCAGCGAGATCTTCTTTAAGATTAAGAAAACCACC
CCGCTGCGTCGTCTGATGGAGGCGTTCGCGAAACGTCAAGGCAAGGAAATGGACAGCCTGCGTTTTCTGT
ACGATGGTATCCGTATTCAAGCGGACCAGACCCCGGAAGACCTGGATATGGAGGACAACGATATCATTGA
AGCGCACCGTGAGCAGATCGGTGGCGGTGATTACAAAGACGATGACGATAAGATGCTGCTGACCGTGTAT
TGCGTTCGTCGTGACCTGAGCGAGGTGACCTTCAGCCTGCAAGTTGACGCGGATTTCGAACTGCACAACT
TTCGTGCGCTGTGCGAGCTGGAAAGCGGTATCCCGGCGGCGGAAAGCCAGATTGTTTATGCGGAGCGTCC
GCTGACCGACAACCACCGTAGCCTGGCGAGCTATGGCCTGAAAGACGGTGATGTGGTTATTCTGCGTCAA
AAGGAGAACGCGGACCCGCGTCCGCCGGTGCAGTTCCCGAACCTGCCGCGTATCGACTTTAGCAGCATCG
CGGTTCCGGGTACCAGCAGCCCGCGTCAACGTCAGCCGCCGGGTACCCAGCAAAGCCACAGCAGCCCGGG
TGAAATCACCAGCAGCCCGCAGGGTCTGGATAACCCGGCGCTGCTGCGTGACATGCTGCTGGCGAACCCG
CACGAACTGAGCCTGCTGAAAGAACGTAACCCGCCGCTGGCGGAAGCGCTGCTGAGCGGTGATCTGGAGA
AGTTTAGCCGTGTGCTGGTTGAACAGCAACAGGACCGTGCGCGTCGTGAGCAAGAACGTATTCGTCTGTT
CAGCGCGGACCCGTTTGATCTGGAGGCGCAGGCGAAAATCGAGGAAGATATTCGTCAACAGAACATCGAG
GAAAACATGACCATTGCGATGGAGGAAGCGCCGGAAAGCTTCGGCCAAGTGGTTATGCTGTACATCAACT
GCAAAGTGAACGGCCACCCGGTGAAGGCGTTTGTTAACAGCGGTGCGCAAATGACCATCATGAGCCAGGC
GTGCGCGGAGCGTTGCAACATTATGCGTCTGGTGGACCGTCGTTGGGCGGGTATCGCGAAAGGCGTTGGT
ACCCAGAAGATCATTGGCCGTGTGCACCTGGCGCAAGTTCAGATTGAGGGTGATTTCCTGCCGTGCAGCT
TTAGCATCCTGGAGGAACAACCGATGGACATGCTGCTGGGCCTGGATATGCTGAAGCGTCACCAGTGCAG
CATCGACCTGAAGAAAAACGTGCTGGTTATTGGCACCACCGGTAGCCAGACCACCTTCCTGCCGGAAGGT
GAACTGCCGGAGTGCGCGCGTCTGGCGTATGGCGCGGGTCGTGAAGACGTTCGTCCGGAGGAAATCGCGG
ACCAAGAACTGGCGGAGGCGCTGCAAAAGAGCGCGGAAGATGCGGAACGTCAGAAACCGTAGGGATCCGG
CTGCTAACAAAGCCCGAAAGGAAGCTGAGTTGGCTGCTGCCACCGCTGAGCAATAACTAGCATAACCCCT
TGGGGCCTCTAAACGGGTCTTGAGGGGTTTTTTGCTGAAAGGAGGAACTATATCCGGATATCCCGCAAGA
GGCCCGGCAGTACCGGCATAACCAAGCCTATGCCTACAGCATCCAGGGTGACGGTGCCGAGGATGACGAT
GAGCGCATTGTTAGATTTCATACACGGTGCCTGACTGCGTTAGCAATTTAACTGTGATAAACTACCGCAT
TAAAGCTTATCGATGATAAGCTGTCAAACATGAGAATTCTTGAAGACGAAAGGGCCTCGTGATACGCCTA
TTTTTATAGGTTAATGTCATGATAATAATGGTTTCTTAGACGTCAGGTGGCACTTTTCGGGGAAATGTGC
GCGGAACCCCTATTTGTTTATTTTTCTAAATACATTCAAATATGTATCCGCTCATGAGACAATAACCCTG
ATAAATGCTTCAATAATATTGAAAAAGGAAGAGTATGAGTATTCAACATTTCCGTGTCGCCCTTATTCCC
TTTTTTGCGGCATTTTGCCTTCCTGTTTTTGCTCACCCAGAAACGCTGGTGAAAGTAAAAGATGCTGAAG
ATCAGTTGGGTGCACGAGTGGGTTACATCGAACTGGATCTCAACAGCGGTAAGATCCTTGAGAGTTTTCG
CCCCGAAGAACGTTTTCCAATGATGAGCACTTTTAAAGTTCTGCTATGTGGCGCGGTATTATCCCGTGTT
GACGCCGGGCAAGAGCAACTCGGTCGCCGCATACACTATTCTCAGAATGACTTGGTTGAGTACTCACCAG
TCACAGAAAAGCATCTTACGGATGGCATGACAGTAAGAGAATTATGCAGTGCTGCCATAACCATGAGTGA
TAACACTGCGGCCAACTTACTTCTGACAACGATCGGAGGACCGAAGGAGCTAACCGCTTTTTTGCACAAC
ATGGGGGATCATGTAACTCGCCTTGATCGTTGGGAACCGGAGCTGAATGAAGCCATACCAAACGACGAGC
GTGACACCACGATGCCTGCAGCAATGGCAACAACGTTGCGCAAACTATTAACTGGCGAACTACTTACTCT
AGCTTCCCGGCAACAATTAATAGACTGGATGGAGGCGGATAAAGTTGCAGGACCACTTCTGCGCTCGGCC
CTTCCGGCTGGCTGGTTTATTGCTGATAAATCTGGAGCCGGTGAGCGTGGGTCTCGCGGTATCATTGCAG
CACTGGGGCCAGATGGTAAGCCCTCCCGTATCGTAGTTATCTACACGACGGGGAGTCAGGCAACTATGGA
TGAACGAAATAGACAGATCGCTGAGATAGGTGCCTCACTGATTAAGCATTGGTAACTGTCAGACCAAGTT
TACTCATATATACTTTAGATTGATTTAAAACTTCATTTTTAATTTAAAAGGATCTAGGTGAAGATCCTTT
TTGATAATCTCATGACCAAAATCCCTTAACGTGAGTTTTCGTTCCACTGAGCGTCAGACCCCGTAGAAAA
GATCAAAGGATCTTCTTGAGATCCTTTTTTTCTGCGCGTAATCTGCTGCTTGCAAACAAAAAAACCACCG
CTACCAGCGGTGGTTTGTTTGCCGGATCAAGAGCTACCAACTCTTTTTCCGAAGGTAACTGGCTTCAGCA
GAGCGCAGATACCAAATACTGTCCTTCTAGTGTAGCCGTAGTTAGGCCACCACTTCAAGAACTCTGTAGC
ACCGCCTACATACCTCGCTCTGCTAATCCTGTTACCAGTGGCTGCTGCCAGTGGCGATAAGTCGTGTCTT
ACCGGGTTGGACTCAAGACGATAGTTACCGGATAAGGCGCAGCGGTCGGGCTGAACGGGGGGTTCGTGCA
CACAGCCCAGCTTGGAGCGAACGACCTACACCGAACTGAGATACCTACAGCGTGAGCTATGAGAAAGCGC
CACGCTTCCCGAAGGGAGAAAGGCGGACAGGTATCCGGTAAGCGGCAGGGTCGGAACAGGAGAGCGCACG
AGGGAGCTTCCAGGGGGAAACGCCTGGTATCTTTATAGTCCTGTCGGGTTTCGCCACCTCTGACTTGAGC
GTCGATTTTTGTGATGCTCGTCAGGGGGGCGGAGCCTATGGAAAAACGCCAGCAACGCGGCCTTTTTACG
GTTCCTGGCCTTTTGCTGGCCTTTTGCTCACATGTTCTTTCCTGCGTTATCCCCTGATTCTGTGGATAAC
CGTATTACCGCCTTTGAGTGAGCTGATACCGCTCGCCGCAGCCGAACGACCGAGCGCAGCGAGTCAGTGA
GCGAGGAAGCGGAAGAGCGCCTGATGCGGTATTTTCTCCTTACGCATCTGTGCGGTATTTCACACCGCAA
TGGTGCACTCTCAGTACAATCTGCTCTGATGCCGCATAGTTAAGCCAGTATACACTCCGCTATCGCTACG
TGACTGGGTCATGGCTGCGCCCCGACACCCGCCAACACCCGCTGACGCGCCCTGACGGGCTTGTCTGCTC
CCGGCATCCGCTTACAGACAAGCTGTGACCGTCTCCGGGAGCTGCATGTGTCAGAGGTTTTCACCGTCAT
CACCGAAACGCGCGAGGCAGCTGCGGTAAAGCTCATCAGCGTGGTCGTGAAGCGATTCACAGATGTCTGC
CTGTTCATCCGCGTCCAGCTCGTTGAGTTTCTCCAGAAGCGTTAATGTCTGGCTTCTGATAAAGCGGGCC
ATGTTAAGGGCGGTTTTTTCCTGTTTGGTCACTGATGCCTCCGTGTAAGGGGGATTTCTGTTCATGGGGG
TAATGATACCGATGAAACGAGAGAGGATGCTCACGATACGGGTTACTGATGATGAACATGCCCGGTTACT
GGAACGTTGTGAGGGTAAACAACTGGCGGTATGGATGCGGCGGGACCAGAGAAAAATCACTCAGGGTCAA
TGCCAGCGCTTCGTTAATACAGATGTAGGTGTTCCACAGGGTAGCCAGCAGCATCCTGCGATGCAGATCC
GGAACATAATGGTGCAGGGCGCTGACTTCCGCGTTTCCAGACTTTACGAAACACGGAAACCGAAGACCAT
TCATGTTGTTGCTCAGGTCGCAGACGTTTTGCAGCAGCAGTCGCTTCACGTTCGCTCGCGTATCGGTGAT
TCATTCTGCTAACCAGTAAGGCAACCCCGCCAGCCTAGCCGGGTCCTCAACGACAGGAGCACGATCATGC
GCACCCGTGGCCAGGACCCAACGCTGCCCGAGATGCGCCGCGTGCGGCTGCTGGAGATGGCGGACGCGAT
GGATATGTTCTGCCAAGGGTTGGTTTGCGCATTCACAGTTCTCCGCAAGAATTGATTGGCTCCAATTCTT
GGAGTGGTGAATCCGTTAGCGAGGTGCCGCCGGCTTCCATTCAGGTCGAGGTGGCCCGGCTCCATGCACC
GCGACGCAACGCGGGGAGGCAGACAAGGTATAGGGCGGCGCCTACAATCCATGCCAACCCGTTCCATGTG
CTCGCCGAGGCGGCATAAATCGCCGTGACGATCAGCGGTCCAATGATCGAAGTTAGGCTGGTAAGAGCCG
CGAGCGATCCTTGAAGCTGTCCCTGATGGTCGTCATCTACCTGCCTGGACAGCATGGCCTGCAACGCGGG
CATCCCGATGCCGCCGGAAGCGAGAAGAATCATAATGGGGAAGGCCATCCAGCCTCGCGTCGCGAACGCC
AGCAAGACGTAGCCCAGCGCGTCGGCCGCCATGCCGGCGATAATGGCCTGCTTCTCGCCGAAACGTTTGG
TGGCGGGACCAGTGACGAAGGCTTGAGCGAGGGCGTGCAAGATTCCGAATACCGCAAGCGACAGGCCGAT
CATCGTCGCGCTCCAGCGAAAGCGGTCCTCGCCGAAAATGACCCAGAGCGCTGCCGGCACCTGTCCTACG
AGTTGCATGATAAAGAAGACAGTCATAAGTGCGGCGACGATAGTCATGCCCCGCGCCCACCGGAAGGAGC
TGACTGGGTTGAAGGCTCTCAAGGGCATCGGTCGAGATCCCGGTGCCTAATGAGTGAGCTAACTTACATT
AATTGCGTTGCGCTCACTGCCCGCTTTCCAGTCGGGAAACCTGTCGTGCCAGCTGCATTAATGAATCGGC
CAACGCGCGGGGAGAGGCGGTTTGCGTATTGGGCGCCAGGGTGGTTTTTCTTTTCACCAGTGAGACGGGC
AACAGCTGATTGCCCTTCACCGCCTGGCCCTGAGAGAGTTGCAGCAAGCGGTCCACGCTGGTTTGCCCCA
GCAGGCGAAAATCCTGTTTGATGGTGGTTAACGGCGGGATATAACATGAGCTGTCTTCGGTATCGTCGTA
TCCCACTACCGAGATATCCGCACCAACGCGCAGCCCGGACTCGGTAATGGCGCGCATTGCGCCCAGCGCC
ATCTGATCGTTGGCAACCAGCATCGCAGTGGGAACGATGCCCTCATTCAGCATTTGCATGGTTTGTTGAA
AACCGGACATGGCACTCCAGTCGCCTTCCCGTTCCGCTATCGGCTGAATTTGATTGCGAGTGAGATATTT
ATGCCAGCCAGCCAGACGCAGACGCGCCGAGACAGAACTTAATGGGCCCGCTAACAGCGCGATTTGCTGG
TGACCCAATGCGACCAGATGCTCCACGCCCAGTCGCGTACCGTCTTCATGGGAGAAAATAATACTGTTGA
TGGGTGTCTGGTCAGAGACATCAAGAAATAACGCCGGAACATTAGTGCAGGCAGCTTCCACAGCAATGGC
ATCCTGGTCATCCAGCGGATAGTTAATGATCAGCCCACTGACGCGTTGCGCGAGAAGATTGTGCACCGCC
GCTTTACAGGCTTCGACGCCGCTTCGTTCTACCATCGACACCACCACGCTGGCACCCAGTTGATCGGCGC
GAGATTTAATCGCCGCGACAATTTGCGACGGCGCGTGCAGGGCCAGACTGGAGGTGGCAACGCCAATCAG
CAACGACTGTTTGCCCGCCAGTTGTTGTGCCACGCGGTTGGGAATGTAATTCAGCTCCGCCATCGCCGCT
TCCACTTTTTCCCGCGTTTTCGCAGAAACGTGGCTGGCCTGGTTCACCACGCGGGAAACGGTCTGATAAG
AGACACCGGCATACTCTGCGACATCGTATAACGTTACTGGTTTCACATTCACCACCCTGAATTGACTCTC
TTCCGGGCGCTATCATGCCATACCGCGAAAGGTTTTGCGCCATTCGATGGTGTCCGGGATCTCGACGCTC
TCCCTTATGCGACTCCTGCATTAGGAAGCAGCCCAGTAGTAGGTTGAGGCCGTTGAGCACCGCCGCCGCA
AGGAATGGTGCATGCAAGGAGATGGCGCCCAACAGTCCCCCGGCCACGGGGCCTGCCACCATACCCACGC
CGAAACAAGCGCTCATGAGCCCGAAGTGGCGAGCCCGATCTTCCCCATCGGTGATGTCGGCGATATAGGC
GCCAGCAACCGCACCTGTGGCGCCGGTGATGCCGGCCACGATGCGTCCGGCGTAGAGGATCGAGATCTCG
ATCCCGCGAAAT
Features (pLannotate 1.2.2; 21 found; start..end, strand, type, name):
      1..19      +  promoter       T7 promoter: promoter for bacteriophage T7 RNA polymerase
     20..44      +  protein_bind   lac operator: The lac repressor binds to the lac operator to inhibit transcription in E. coli. This inhibition can be relieved by adding lactose or isopropyl-β-D-thiogalactopyranoside (IPTG). lac repressor encoded by lacI
     59..81      +  RBS            RBS: efficient ribosome binding site from bacteriophage T7 gene 10 (Olins and Rangwala, 1989)
    101..118     +  CDS            7xHis (fragment): 6xHis affinity tag
    152..454     +  CDS            SMT3: SMT3_YEAST - Experimental evidence at protein level: Swiss-Prot protein existence level 1. Not known; suppressor of MIF2 mutations. From Saccharomyces cerevisiae (strain ATCC 204508 / S288c) (Baker's yeast).
    473..1669    +  CDS            DDI2: DDI2_HUMAN - Experimental evidence at protein level: Swiss-Prot protein existence level 1. Aspartic protease that mediates the cleavage of NFE2L1/NRF1 at 'Leu-104', thereby promoting release of NFE2L1/NRF1 from the endoplasmic reticulum membrane (PubMed:27676298, PubMed:27528193). Ubiquitination of NFE2L1/NRF1 is a prerequisite for cleavage, suggesting that DDI2 specifically recognizes and binds ubiquitinated NFE2L1/NRF1 (PubMed:27528193). Seems to act as a proteasomal shuttle which links the proteasome and replication fork proteins like RTF2 (Probable). Required, with DDI1, for cellular survi
   1680..1729    +  CDS            SET1 (fragment): solubility-enhancement tag derived from T7 phage gene 10B
   1737..1784    +  terminator     T7 terminator: transcription terminator for bacteriophage T7 RNA polymerase
   1807..1911    -  CDS            TcR (fragment): tetracycline efflux protein; tet; confers resistance to tetracycline
   1959..1987    -  promoter       tet promoter: E. coli promoter for tetracycline efflux protein gene
   2100..2204    +  promoter       AmpR promoter: bla
   2205..3065    +  CDS            AmpR: β-lactamase; bla; confers resistance to ampicillin, carbenicillin, and related antibiotics
   3236..3824    +  rep_origin     ori: high-copy-number ColE1/pMB1/pBR322/pUC origin of replication
   4010..4149    -  misc_feature   bom: basis of mobility region from pBR322
   4251..4442    -  CDS            rop: Rop protein, which maintains plasmids at low copy number; rop
   4459..4839    +  CDS            YPB1_ECOLX: Protein predicted: Swiss-Prot protein existence level 4. From Escherichia coli.
   5081..5705    -  CDS            TcR (fragment): tetracycline efflux protein; tet; confers resistance to tetracycline
   5720..5741    -  protein_bind   CAP binding site: CAP binding activates transcription in the presence of cAMP. E. coli catabolite activator protein
   5754..6836    -  CDS            lacI: lac repressor; lacI; The lac repressor binds to the lac operator to inhibit transcription in E. coli. This inhibition can be relieved by adding lactose or isopropyl-β-D-thiogalactopyranoside (IPTG).
   6837..6914    -  promoter       lacI promoter: lacI
   6922..7201    -  CDS            TcR (fragment): tetracycline efflux protein; tet; confers resistance to tetracycline
