[The description below was written by a language model from this plasmid's Addgene catalogue record and pLannotate feature annotations shown in this document.]
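Description:
His-SUMO- flag-hDDI2-D252N_pET11a is a 7.2 kb bacterial expression plasmid built on the pET-11a backbone for producing a tagged mutant form of human DDI2 in E. coli. It replicates from a pBR322/ColE1-type origin and retains the bom site and the rop gene. The catalogue lists it as high copy, although rop normally restrains copy number. Selection is by ampicillin through the β-lactamase gene. The scattered tetracycline-resistance fragments and tet promoter are non-functional remnants of the pBR322 ancestry of the backbone.

The expression cassette uses a T7 promoter followed by a lac operator and the phage T7 gene 10 ribosome binding site, and it ends at the T7 terminator. A plasmid-borne lacI gene supplies the repressor, so transcription stays low until IPTG is added in a host that provides T7 RNA polymerase. The open reading frame begins with a polyhistidine affinity tag, followed by yeast SMT3 (SUMO) and then the DDI2 coding sequence. SUMO commonly improves solubility and can be removed with a SUMO-specific protease. The plasmid name also indicates a FLAG epitope between SUMO and DDI2. The feature table does not annotate it, though a short unannotated gap lies at that junction. A small fragment annotated as derived from T7 gene 10B lies just downstream of DDI2, and the record does not establish whether it is translated.

DDI2 is an aspartic protease that cleaves ubiquitinated NFE2L1/NRF1, releasing it from the endoplasmic reticulum membrane. The D252N substitution replaces an aspartate with asparagine. The record does not state its effect, but the change would be consistent with a catalytically inactive control. The stated purpose is simply protein expression, presumably to purify recombinant protein for biochemical study of DDI2.
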