Addgene plasmid #169123: His-SUMO- flag-hDDI2-D252N_pET11a
Purpose: expression of protein
Depositing lab: Barbara Dirac-Svejstrup. Depositing organization: Francis Crick Institute. Publication: DDI2 Is a Ubiquitin-Directed Endoprotease Responsible for Cleavage of Transcription Factor NRF1. Dirac-Svejstrup AB, Walker J, Faull P, Encheva V, Akimov V, Puglia M, Perkins D, Kumper S, Hunjan SS, Blagoev B, Snijders AP, Powell DJ, Svejstrup JQ. Mol Cell. 2020 Jul 16;79(2):332-341.e7. doi: 10.1016/j.molcel.2020.05.035. Epub 2020 Jun 9. PubMed 32521225.
Backbone
  Vector backbone: pET-11a
  Vector type: Bacterial Expression
Growth in bacteria
  Bacterial resistance: Ampicillin, 100 μg/mL
  Growth temperature: 37°C
  Growth strain: DH5alpha
  Copy number: High Copy
Gene/Insert
  Gene/Insert name: hDDI
  Species: H. sapiens (human)
  Mutation: D252N
  Entrez Gene: DDI2
  Cloning method: Unknown
  Sequencing primers: 5′ Unknown
Terms and licenses: Academic/Nonprofit Terms; Industry Terms: Not Available to Industry
How to cite: His-SUMO- flag-hDDI2-D252N_pET11a was a gift from Barbara Dirac-Svejstrup (Addgene plasmid # 169123 ; http://n2t.net/addgene:169123 ; RRID:Addgene_169123)
